Addgene plasmid #115114: SKM2 X057_pECIA2
Purpose: Bait vector SKM2 X057_pECIA2 should be used with prey vector SKM2 X057_pECIA14.
Depositing lab: Youssef Belkhadir. Depositing organization: Gregor Mendel Institute of Molecular Plant Biology. Publication: An extracellular network of Arabidopsis leucine-rich repeat receptor kinases. Smakowska-Luzan E, Mott GA, Parys K, Stegmann M, Howton TC, Layeghifard M, Neuhold J, Lehner A, Kong J, Grunwald K, Weinberger N, Satbhai SB, Mayer D, Busch W, Madalinski M, Stolt-Bergner P, Provart NJ, Mukhtar MS, Zipfel C, Desveaux D, Guttman DS, Belkhadir Y. Nature. 2018 Jan 18;553(7688):342-346. doi: 10.1038/nature25184. Epub 2018 Jan 10. PubMed 29320478.
Backbone
  Vector backbone: pECIA2
  Backbone manufacturer: Chris Garcia (Addgene plasmid # 47032)
  Vector type: Insect Expression
Growth in bacteria
  Bacterial resistance: Ampicillin, 100 μg/mL
  Growth temperature: 37°C
  Growth strain: DH5alpha
  Copy number: High Copy
Gene/Insert
  Gene/Insert name: AT5G56040
  Species: A. thaliana (mustard weed)
  Entrez Gene: AT5G56040 (a.k.a. AT5G56040, MDA7.8, MDA7_8, SKM2, STERILITY-REGULATING KINASE MEMBER 2)
  Promoter: Metallothionein (Copper-Inducible)
  Tag / fusion protein: Fc, V5 and hexahistidine tags (C terminal on backbone)
  Cloning method: Ligation Independent Cloning
Terms and licenses: Academic/Nonprofit Terms; Industry Terms: Not Available to Industry
Depositor comments: Plasmid for secreted expression in Drosophila cell culture by induction via CuSO4. Insert is an extracellular domain of indicated LRR-RK, C-terminally tagged with Fc, V5 and hexahistidine tags. Insert Protein Sequence: SIDEQGLALLSWKSQLNISGDALSSWKASESNPCQWVGIKCNERGQVSEIQLQVMDFQGPLPATNLRQIKSLTLLSLTSVNLTGSIPKELGDLSELEVLDLADNSLSGEIPVDIFKLKKLKILSLNTNNLEGVIPSELGNLVNLIELTLFDNKLAGEIPRTIGELKNLEIFRAGGNKNLRGELPWEIGNCESLVTLGLAETSLSGRLPASIGNLKKVQTIALYTSLLSGPIPDEIGNCTELQNLYLYQNSISGSIPVSMGRLKKLQSLLLWQNNLVGKIPTELGTCPELFLVDLSENLLTGNIPRSFGNLPNLQELQLSVNQLSGTIPEELANCTKLTHLEIDNNQISGEIPPLIGKLTSLTMFFAWQNQLTGIIPESLSQCQELQAIDLSYNNLSGSIPNGIFEIRNLTKLLLLSNYLSGFIPPDIGNCTNLYRLRLNGNRLAGNIPAEIGNLKNLNFIDISENRLIGNIPPEISGCTSLEFVDLHSNGLTGGLPGTLPKSLQFIDLSDNSLTGSLPTGIGSLTELTKLNLAKNRFSGEIPREISSCRSLQLLNLGDNGFTGEIPNELGRIPSLAISLNLSCNHFTGEIPSRFSSLTNLGTLDVSHNKLAGNLNVLADLQNLVSLNISFNEFSGELPNTLFFRKLPLSVLESNKGLFISTRPENGIQTRHRS
How to cite: SKM2 X057_pECIA2 was a gift from Youssef Belkhadir (Addgene plasmid # 115114 ; http://n2t.net/addgene:115114 ; RRID:Addgene_115114)
