[The description below was written by a language model from this plasmid's Addgene catalogue record and pLannotate feature annotations shown in this document.]
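Description:
SKM2 X057_pECIA2 is a 6.3 kb insect-cell expression plasmid built on the pECIA2 backbone, designed to produce a secreted "bait" form of the extracellular domain of the Arabidopsis thaliana leucine-rich repeat receptor kinase SKM2 (AT5G56040, annotated in the feature table as RGI4/RGFR2). In E. coli it is maintained through a high-copy ColE1/pUC-type origin and selected with ampicillin via the β-lactamase gene. The remaining bacterial elements in the annotation (lac promoter and operator, and fragments of lacZα, lacI, rop and bom) are backbone remnants rather than functional parts of the design.

The expression cassette is driven by the Drosophila metallothionein promoter, which is induced by copper sulfate in Drosophila cell culture. Downstream, a Drosophila BiP signal sequence directs the protein into the secretory pathway and is fused in frame to the SKM2 ectodomain, which was inserted by ligation-independent cloning. This is followed by a human IgG1 Fc fragment, a V5 epitope tag and, according to the catalogue entry, a hexahistidine tag that the automated annotation did not flag. An SV40 polyadenylation signal lies after the cassette, although the annotation places it on the opposite strand. The Fc region would be expected to dimerise the secreted protein and allow its capture, while V5 and His offer detection and purification options.

The plasmid belongs to a collection used to map extracellular interactions among Arabidopsis LRR receptor kinases. It is meant to be paired with the matching prey construct in pECIA14, so that secreted bait and prey ectodomains can be tested against each other for binding.
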