Features (pLannotate 1.2.2; 18 found; start..end, strand, type, name):
     23..449     +  promoter       MT promoter: Drosophila metallothionein promoter
    467..520     +  sig_peptide    BiP signal sequence: Drosophila BiP signal sequence
    521..2539    +  CDS            RGI4 (fragment): RGI4_ARATH - Also known as RGFR2 From Arabidopsis thaliana (Mouse-ear cress).
   2570..3250    +  CDS            IGHG1 (fragment): IGHG1_HUMAN - Experimental evidence at protein level: Swiss-Prot protein existence level 1. Constant region of immunoglobulin heavy chains. Immunoglobulins, also known as antibodies, are membrane-bound or secreted glycoproteins produced by B lymphocytes. In the recognition phase of humoral immunity, the membrane-bound immunoglobulins serve as receptors which, upon binding of a specific antigen, trigger the clonal expansion and differentiation of B lymphocytes into immunoglobulins- secreting plasma cells. Secreted immunoglobulins mediate the effector phase of humoral immunity, which results in
   3269..3310    +  CDS            V5 tag: epitope tag from simian virus 5
   3410..3544    -  polyA_signal   SV40 poly(A) signal: SV40 polyadenylation signal
   3567..3651    -  CDS            large T antigen (fragment): large T antigen from SV40 (simian virus 40)
   3651..3675    +  misc_feature   MCS (fragment): pUC18/19 multiple cloning site
   3712..3728    -  protein_bind   lac operator: The lac repressor binds to the lac operator to inhibit transcription in E. coli. This inhibition can be relieved by adding lactose or isopropyl-β-D-thiogalactopyranoside (IPTG). lac repressor encoded by lacI
   3736..3766    -  promoter       lac promoter: promoter for the E. coli lac operon
   3781..3802    -  protein_bind   CAP binding site: CAP binding activates transcription in the presence of cAMP. E. coli catabolite activator protein
   3815..3907    -  CDS            lacI (fragment): lac repressor; lacI; The lac repressor binds to the lac operator to inhibit transcription in E. coli. This inhibition can be relieved by adding lactose or isopropyl-β-D-thiogalactopyranoside (IPTG).
   4090..4678    -  rep_origin     ori: high-copy-number ColE1/pMB1/pBR322/pUC origin of replication
   4849..5709    -  CDS            AmpR: β-lactamase; bla; confers resistance to ampicillin, carbenicillin, and related antibiotics
   5710..5814    -  promoter       AmpR promoter: bla
   5909..5944    +  CDS            rop (fragment): Rop protein, which maintains plasmids at low copy number; rop
   6046..6145    +  misc_feature   bom (fragment): basis of mobility region from pBR322
   6151..21      -  CDS            lacZα (fragment) (across the origin): LacZα fragment of β-galactosidase; lacZ fragment
>Addgene plasmid #115114 | SKM2 X057_pECIA2 | addgene full sequence | sequence record 298847 | Addgene NGS Result
GTAAAACGACGGCCAGTGAATTAATTCGTTGCAGGACAGGATGTGGTGCCCGATGTGACTAGCTCTTTGC
TGCAGGCCGTCCTATCCTCTGGTTCCGATAAGAGACCCAGAACTCCGGCCCCCCACCGCCCACCGCCACC
CCCATACATATGTGGTACGCAAGTAAGAGTGCCTGCGCATGCCCCATGTGCCCCACCAAGAGCTTTGCAT
CCCATACAAGTCCCCAAAGTGGAGAACCGAACCAATTCTTCGCGGGCAGAACAAAAGCTTCTGCACACGT
CTCCACTCGAATTTGGAGCCGGCCGGCGTGTGCAAAAGAGGTGAATCGAACGAAAGACCCGTGTGTAAAG
CCGCGTTTCCAAAATGTATAAAACCGAGAGCATCTGGCCAATGTGCATCAGTTGTGGTCAGCAGCAAAAT
CAAGTGAATCATCTCAGTGCAACTAAAGGGGGGATCCGATCTCAATATGAAGTTATGCATATTACTGGCC
GTCGTGGCCTTTGTTGGCCTCTCGCTCGGGTCCATAGACGAACAGGGTCTAGCTCTCCTCTCATGGAAAT
CTCAGTTGAACATCTCCGGAGACGCTTTATCTTCTTGGAAAGCCTCCGAATCGAATCCTTGTCAATGGGT
GGGAATCAAATGCAACGAAAGAGGTCAAGTCTCGGAGATACAACTCCAAGTCATGGATTTTCAAGGTCCG
TTACCGGCGACGAATCTCCGACAGATAAAGTCTCTGACTTTGCTCAGCTTAACCTCCGTGAATCTCACTG
GTTCAATCCCTAAGGAGCTTGGAGACTTGTCGGAGCTAGAAGTTCTTGATTTAGCTGATAATTCTCTCTC
TGGTGAAATCCCTGTGGATATCTTCAAGCTCAAGAAACTAAAGATTCTGTCTCTCAACACAAATAATCTC
GAAGGTGTGATTCCATCGGAGTTAGGGAATCTCGTTAACCTCATCGAGCTCACTCTCTTCGACAATAAAC
TCGCCGGAGAGATTCCTAGAACCATCGGAGAACTCAAGAATCTAGAAATCTTCCGTGCAGGTGGTAACAA
GAATCTCAGAGGAGAGCTTCCTTGGGAGATTGGTAACTGCGAGAGTCTTGTGACTTTAGGTCTCGCCGAA
ACAAGTCTCTCCGGTAGACTTCCGGCGTCGATCGGAAACCTGAAAAAGGTTCAGACAATAGCTCTTTACA
CGTCACTCTTGTCTGGTCCAATCCCTGATGAGATTGGAAACTGCACAGAGCTTCAAAACCTCTACTTGTA
CCAAAACTCAATCTCTGGATCGATTCCTGTATCAATGGGACGTCTCAAGAAGCTTCAAAGTCTTCTCTTA
TGGCAAAACAATCTCGTCGGAAAGATCCCTACCGAGCTAGGCACCTGTCCGGAGCTTTTCCTCGTCGATT
TATCGGAAAATCTCCTCACCGGAAACATCCCAAGAAGCTTCGGAAACCTTCCAAATCTCCAAGAGCTTCA
GCTAAGTGTTAACCAGCTCTCCGGTACAATCCCTGAAGAACTCGCGAATTGCACGAAGTTGACGCATTTA
GAGATCGATAACAACCAAATCTCCGGCGAGATTCCGCCGTTGATCGGGAAATTAACAAGCTTGACGATGT
TCTTTGCGTGGCAGAATCAGTTAACCGGAATAATTCCAGAGTCTCTTTCTCAATGTCAAGAGCTTCAAGC
GATTGATCTCTCCTACAACAATCTCTCTGGTTCGATACCTAATGGAATCTTTGAGATTCGAAACCTCACG
AAGCTTCTTCTTCTCTCTAACTACTTATCTGGATTCATACCACCGGATATTGGAAACTGCACGAATCTTT
ACCGGTTAAGACTCAACGGTAACAGACTCGCGGGGAATATTCCGGCGGAGATTGGGAATCTGAAAAATCT
CAACTTCATCGATATAAGTGAGAATCGTCTCATCGGAAACATTCCTCCGGAGATCTCCGGTTGTACAAGT
CTCGAATTCGTCGATCTACATTCAAACGGTTTAACCGGTGGTTTACCCGGTACACTTCCGAAGAGCTTAC
AATTCATTGATTTATCCGATAATTCATTAACCGGTTCTCTACCAACCGGAATCGGATCGTTAACCGAACT
CACGAAGCTCAATCTCGCGAAGAATCGTTTCTCCGGCGAAATCCCTCGAGAGATATCTTCCTGTCGGAGT
CTTCAGCTTCTCAACCTCGGCGACAATGGCTTCACCGGAGAAATCCCTAACGAGTTAGGACGGATCCCGT
CTCTTGCGATCTCTCTAAATCTCAGCTGCAATCACTTCACCGGAGAGATCCCGTCGAGATTCTCTAGCCT
CACTAATCTCGGAACCCTCGATGTCTCTCACAACAAACTCGCCGGAAACCTAAACGTCTTAGCTGATCTA
CAGAACCTCGTCTCACTCAACATCTCCTTCAACGAATTCTCAGGCGAGTTACCAAATACTCTGTTTTTCA
GGAAACTTCCACTCTCTGTTCTTGAATCAAACAAAGGGCTATTTATTTCGACCCGACCCGAGAATGGGAT
CCAAACCCGACACCGTTCGCTGGAGGTGCTGTTCCAGGGACCAGGGAGCGACAAAACTCACACATGCCCA
CCGTGCCCAGCACCTGAACTCCTGGGGGGACCGTCAGTCTTCCTCTTCCCCCCAAAACCCAAGGACACCC
TCATGATCTCCCGGACCCCTGAGGTCACATGCGTGGTGGTGGACGTGAGCCACGAAGACCCTGAGGTCAA
GTTCAACTGGTACGTGGACGGCGTGGAGGTGCATAATGCCAAGACAAAGCCGCGGGAGGAGCAGTACAAC
AGCACGTACCGTGTGGTCAGCGTCCTCACCGTCCTGCACCAGGACTGGCTGAATGGCAAGGAGTACAAGT
GCAAGGTCTCCAACAAAGCCCTCCCAGCCCCCATCGAGAAAACCATCTCCAAAGCCAAAGGGCAGCCCCG
AGAACCACAGGTGTACACCCTGCCCCCATCCCGGGAGGAGATGACCAAGAACCAGGTCAGCCTGACCTGC
CTGGTCAAAGGCTTCTATCCCAGCGACATCGCCGTGGAGTGGGAGAGCAATGGGCAGCCGGAGAACAACT
ACAAGACCACGCCTCCCGTGCTGGACTCCGACGGCTCCTTCTTCCTCTACAGCAAGCTCACCGTGGACAA
GAGCAGGTGGCAGCAGGGGAACGTCTTCTCATGCTCCGTGATGCATGAGGGTCTGCACAACCACTACACG
CAGAAGAGCCTCTCCCTGTCTCCGGGTAAATCTAGAGGGCCCTTCGAAGGTAAGCCTATCCCTAACCCTC
TCCTCGGTCTCGATTCTACGCGTACCGGTCATCATCACCATCACCATTGAGTTTAAACCCGCTGATCAGC
CTCGACTGTGCCTTCTAAGGCCTGAGCTCGCTGATCAGCCTCGATCGAGGATCCAGACATGATAAGATAC
ATTGATGAGTTTGGACAAACCACAACTAGAATGCAGTGAAAAAAATGCTTTATTTGTGAAATTTGTGATG
CTATTGCTTTATTTGTAACCATTATAAGCTGCAATAAACAAGTTAACAACAACAATTGCATTCATTTTAT
GTTTCAGGTTCAGGGGGAGGTGTGGGAGGTTTTTTAAAGCAAGTAAAACCTCTACAAATGTGGTATGGCT
GATTATGATCAGTCGACCTGCAGGCATGCAAGCTTGGCGTAATCATGGTCATAGCTGTTTCCTGTGTGAA
ATTGTTATCCGCTCACAATTCCACACAACATACGAGCCGGAAGCATAAAGTGTAAAGCCTGGGGTGCCTA
ATGAGTGAGCTAACTCACATTAATTGCGTTGCGCTCACTGCCCGCTTTCCAGTCGGGAAACCTGTCGTGC
CAGCTGCATTAATGAATCGGCCAACGCGCGGGGAGAGGCGGTTTGCGTATTGGGCGCTCTTCCGCTTCCT
CGCTCACTGACTCGCTGCGCTCGGTCGTTCGGCTGCGGCGAGCGGTATCAGCTCACTCAAAGGCGGTAAT
ACGGTTATCCACAGAATCAGGGGATAACGCAGGAAAGAACATGTGAGCAAAAGGCCAGCAAAAGGCCAGG
AACCGTAAAAAGGCCGCGTTGCTGGCGTTTTTCCATAGGCTCCGCCCCCCTGACGAGCATCACAAAAATC
GACGCTCAAGTCAGAGGTGGCGAAACCCGACAGGACTATAAAGATACCAGGCGTTTCCCCCTGGAAGCTC
CCTCGTGCGCTCTCCTGTTCCGACCCTGCCGCTTACCGGATACCTGTCCGCCTTTCTCCCTTCGGGAAGC
GTGGCGCTTTCTCATAGCTCACGCTGTAGGTATCTCAGTTCGGTGTAGGTCGTTCGCTCCAAGCTGGGCT
GTGTGCACGAACCCCCCGTTCAGCCCGACCGCTGCGCCTTATCCGGTAACTATCGTCTTGAGTCCAACCC
GGTAAGACACGACTTATCGCCACTGGCAGCAGCCACTGGTAACAGGATTAGCAGAGCGAGGTATGTAGGC
GGTGCTACAGAGTTCTTGAAGTGGTGGCCTAACTACGGCTACACTAGAAGAACAGTATTTGGTATCTGCG
CTCTGCTGAAGCCAGTTACCTTCGGAAAAAGAGTTGGTAGCTCTTGATCCGGCAAACAAACCACCGCTGG
TAGCGGTGGTTTTTTTGTTTGCAAGCAGCAGATTACGCGCAGAAAAAAAGGATCTCAAGAAGATCCTTTG
ATCTTTTCTACGGGGTCTGACGCTCAGTGGAACGAAAACTCACGTTAAGGGATTTTGGTCATGAGATTAT
CAAAAAGGATCTTCACCTAGATCCTTTTAAATTAAAAATGAAGTTTTAAATCAATCTAAAGTATATATGA
GTAAACTTGGTCTGACAGTTACCAATGCTTAATCAGTGAGGCACCTATCTCAGCGATCTGTCTATTTCGT
TCATCCATAGTTGCCTGACTCCCCGTCGTGTAGATAACTACGATACGGGAGGGCTTACCATCTGGCCCCA
GTGCTGCAATGATACCGCGAGACCCACGCTCACCGGCTCCAGATTTATCAGCAATAAACCAGCCAGCCGG
AAGGGCCGAGCGCAGAAGTGGTCCTGCAACTTTATCCGCCTCCATCCAGTCTATTAATTGTTGCCGGGAA
GCTAGAGTAAGTAGTTCGCCAGTTAATAGTTTGCGCAACGTTGTTGCCATTGCTACAGGCATCGTGGTGT
CACGCTCGTCGTTTGGTATGGCTTCATTCAGCTCCGGTTCCCAACGATCAAGGCGAGTTACATGATCCCC
CATGTTGTGCAAAAAAGCGGTTAGCTCCTTCGGTCCTCCGATCGTTGTCAGAAGTAAGTTGGCCGCAGTG
TTATCACTCATGGTTATGGCAGCACTGCATAATTCTCTTACTGTCATGCCATCCGTAAGATGCTTTTCTG
TGACTGGTGAGTACTCAACCAAGTCATTCTGAGAATAGTGTATGCGGCGACCGAGTTGCTCTTGCCCGGC
GTCAATACGGGATAATACCGCGCCACATAGCAGAACTTTAAAAGTGCTCATCATTGGAAAACGTTCTTCG
GGGCGAAAACTCTCAAGGATCTTACCGCTGTTGAGATCCAGTTCGATGTAACCCACTCGTGCACCCAACT
GATCTTCAGCATCTTTTACTTTCACCAGCGTTTCTGGGTGAGCAAAAACAGGAAGGCAAAATGCCGCAAA
AAAGGGAATAAGGGCGACACGGAAATGTTGAATACTCATACTCTTCCTTTTTCAATATTATTGAAGCATT
TATCAGGGTTATTGTCTCATGAGCGGATACATATTTGAATGTATTTAGAAAAATAAACAAATAGGGGTTC
CGCGCACATTTCCCCGAAAAGTGCCACCTGACGTCTAAGAAACCATTATTATCATGACATTAACCTATAA
AAATAGGCGTATCACGAGGCCCTTTCGTCTCGCGCGTTTCGGTGATGACGGTGAAAACCTCTGACACATG
CAGCTCCCGGAGACGGTCACAGCTTGTCTGTAAGCGGATGCCGGGAGCAGACAAGCCCGTCAGGGCGCGT
CAGCGGGTGTTGGCGGGTGTCGGGGCTGGCTTAACTATGCGGCATCAGAGCAGATTGTACTGAGAGTGCA
CCATATGCGGTGTGAAATACCGCACAGATGCGTAAGGAGAAAATACCGCATCAGGCGCCATTCGCCATTC
AGGCTGCGCAACTGTTGGGAAGGGCGATCGGTGCGGGCCTCTTCGCTATTACGCCAGCTGGCGAAAGGGG
GATGTGCTGCAAGGCGATTAAGTTGGGTAACGCCAGGGTTTTCCCAGTCACGACGTT
